Addgene plasmid #183856: JBL6419
Purpose: sfGFP reporter under the control of Mutant E. coli thiB TPP Riboswitch under the control of a Constitutive promoter
Depositing lab: Julius Lucks. Depositing organization: Northwestern University. Publication: A transient intermediate RNA structure underlies the regulatory function of the E. coli thiB TPP translational riboswitch. Berman KE, Steans R, Hertz LM, Lucks JB. RNA. 2023 Nov;29(11):1658-1672. doi: 10.1261/rna.079427.122. Epub 2023 Jul 7. PubMed 37419663.
Backbone
  Vector backbone: p15a
  Vector type: Bacterial Expression
Growth in bacteria
  Bacterial resistance: Chloramphenicol, 25 μg/mL
  Growth temperature: 37°C
  Growth strain: DH5alpha
  Copy number: Low Copy
Gene/Insert
  Gene/Insert name: E. coli thiB TPP Riboswitch Mismatch Invader A regulated sfGFP
  Species: E. coli
  Promoter: J23119 - Anderson Promoter
  Cloning method: Gibson Cloning
Terms and licenses: Academic/Nonprofit Terms; Industry Terms: Not Available to Industry
Depositor comments: Spe1/J23119 + thiB E. coli TPP Riboswitch + INV 5MM + sfGFP
How to cite: JBL6419 was a gift from Julius Lucks (Addgene plasmid # 183856 ; http://n2t.net/addgene:183856 ; RRID:Addgene_183856)
