[The description below was written by a language model from this plasmid's Addgene catalogue record and pLannotate feature annotations shown in this document.]
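Description:
JBL6419 is a 3,454 nt bacterial expression plasmid built on a p15A backbone, propagated in E. coli at low copy number and selected with chloramphenicol. Resistance comes from a cat gene driven by its native promoter and followed by the phage lambda t0 terminator. The p15A origin is compatible with ColE1-type plasmids, so the construct could in principle be co-maintained with a second vector, although the record does not describe such a use.

The payload is a compact riboswitch reporter assembled by Gibson cloning. A constitutive Anderson-series J23119 promoter, in the variant that ends in an SpeI site, transcribes a mutant form of the E. coli thiB thiamine pyrophosphate (TPP) riboswitch, which sits directly upstream of a superfolder GFP coding sequence. Downstream lie a 5S rRNA segment and a partial rrnB T1 terminator. Because thiB is a translational riboswitch, ligand-dependent folding of the leader RNA is expected to control translation of the downstream reporter, so fluorescence reports regulatory activity while transcription stays constant. The insert name and depositor comments label this variant "Mismatch Invader A" and "INV 5MM", which suggests mismatches introduced into an invading RNA segment, but the record does not state the exact substitutions. The associated study concerns a transient intermediate RNA structure underlying thiB riboswitch function, and this plasmid presumably serves as one mutant in that comparison.

The remaining automated annotations (short capTEV tag, IS1, RSF ori, tet promoter and lac UV5 promoter fragments) are partial matches, most likely backbone remnants or incidental hits rather than functional elements.
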