Features (pLannotate 1.2.2; 14 found; start..end, strand, type, name):
     16..50      +  promoter       J23119(SpeI) promoter: bacterial promoter (Registry of Standard Biological Parts BBa J23119) modified to end with an SpeI site
     50..149     +  ncRNA          TPP: Accession: RF00059 - TPP riboswitch (THI element)
    193..906     +  CDS            Superfolder GFP: Superfolder GFP is a basic (constitutively fluorescent) green fluorescent protein published in 2005, derived from Aequorea victoria. It is reported to be a very rapidly-maturing weak dimer.
    974..991     +  CDS            capTEV™ (fragment): composite tag for in vivo biotinylation, TEV protease cleavage, and 6xHis tagging
   1098..1213    +  ncRNA          5S rRNA: Accession: RF00001 - 5S ribosomal RNA
   1217..1282    +  terminator     rrnB T1 terminator (fragment): transcription terminator T1 from the E. coli rrnB gene
   1318..1415    +  promoter       cat promoter: promoter of the E. coli cat gene encoding chloramphenicol acetyltransferase
   1416..2072    +  CDS            cat: CAT_ECOLX - Experimental evidence at protein level: Swiss-Prot protein existence level 1. This enzyme is an effector of chloramphenicol resistance in bacteria. From Escherichia coli. This protein is used as a marker in many commonly used cloning vectors, such as pACYC184.
   2096..2190    +  terminator     lambda t0 terminator: transcription terminator from phage lambda
   2326..2469    +  mobile_element IS1 (fragment): prokaryotic transposable element IS1
   2588..2643    -  rep_origin     RSF ori (fragment): Plasmids containing the RSF 1030 origin of replication can be propagated in E. coli cells that contain additional plasmids with compatible origins.
   2731..3276    -  rep_origin     p15A ori: Plasmids containing the medium-copy-number p15A origin of replication can be propagated in E. coli cells that contain a second plasmid with the ColE1 origin.
   3388..3412    +  promoter       tet promoter (fragment): E. coli promoter for tetracycline efflux protein gene
   3433..3454    +  promoter       lac UV5 promoter (fragment): E. coli lac promoter with an "up" mutation
>Addgene plasmid #183856 | JBL6419 | addgene full sequence | sequence record 366978 | Addgene NGS Result
GAATTCTAAAGATCTTTGACAGCTAGCTCAGTCCTAGGTATAATACTAGTCCGTTCTCAACGGGGTGCCA
CGCGTACGCGTGCGCTGAGAAAATACCCGTCGAACCTGATCCGGATAACGCCGGCGAAGGGATTTGAGGC
TCCTAAGACAGTCCTTTGCCACTCTTTTTTGAGGTGCAAAGTGTTAAAAAAAATGAGCAAAGGAGAAGAA
CTTTTCACTGGAGTTGTCCCAATTCTTGTTGAATTAGATGGTGATGTTAATGGGCACAAATTTTCTGTCC
GTGGAGAGGGTGAAGGTGATGCTACAAACGGAAAACTCACCCTTAAATTTATTTGCACTACTGGAAAACT
ACCTGTTCCGTGGCCAACACTTGTCACTACTCTGACCTATGGTGTTCAATGCTTTTCCCGTTATCCGGAT
CACATGAAACGGCATGACTTTTTCAAGAGTGCCATGCCCGAAGGTTATGTACAGGAACGCACTATATCTT
TCAAAGATGACGGGACCTACAAGACGCGTGCTGAAGTCAAGTTTGAAGGTGATACCCTTGTTAATCGTAT
CGAGTTAAAGGGTATTGATTTTAAAGAAGATGGAAACATTCTTGGACACAAACTCGAGTACAACTTTAAC
TCACACAATGTATACATCACGGCAGACAAACAAAAGAATGGAATCAAAGCTAACTTCAAAATTCGCCACA
ACGTTGAAGATGGTTCCGTTCAACTAGCAGACCATTATCAACAAAATACTCCAATTGGCGATGGCCCTGT
CCTTTTACCAGACAACCATTACCTGTCGACACAATCTGTCCTTTCGAAAGATCCCAACGAAAAGCGTGAC
CACATGGTCCTTCTTGAGTTTGTAACTGCTGCTGGGATTACACATGGCATGGATGAGCTCTACAAATAAG
GATCTGAAGCTTGGGCCCGAACAAAAACTCATCTCAGAAGAGGATCTGAATAGCGCCGTCGACCATCATC
ATCATCATCATTGAGTTTAAACGGTCTCCAGCTTGGCTGTTTTGGCGGATGAGAGAAGATTTTCAGCCTG
ATACAGATTAAATCAGAACGCAGAAGCGGTCTGATAAAACAGAATTTGCCTGGCGGCAGTAGCGCGGTGG
TCCCACCTGACCCCATGCCGAACTCAGAAGTGAAACGCCGTAGCGCCGATGGTAGTGTGGGGTCTCCCCA
TGCGAGAGTAGGGAACTGCCAGGCATCAAATAAAACGAAAGGCTCAGTAGAAAGACTGGGCCTTTCGTTT
TATCTGTTGTTTGTCGGTGAACTGGATCCTTACTCGAGTCTAGACTGCAGTTGATCGGGCACGTAAGAGG
TTCCAACTTTCACCATAATGAAATAAGATCACTACCGGGCGTATTTTTTGAGTTATCGAGATTTTCAGGA
GCTAAGGAAGCTAAAATGGAGAAAAAAATCACTGGATATACCACCGTTGATATATCCCAATGGCATCGTA
AAGAACATTTTGAGGCATTTCAGTCAGTTGCTCAATGTACCTATAACCAGACCGTTCAGCTGGATATTAC
GGCCTTTTTAAAGACCGTAAAGAAAAATAAGCACAAGTTTTATCCGGCCTTTATTCACATTCTTGCCCGC
CTGATGAATGCTCATCCGGAATTTCGTATGGCAATGAAAGACGGTGAGCTGGTGATATGGGATAGTGTTC
ACCCTTGTTACACCGTTTTCCATGAGCAAACTGAAACGTTTTCATCGCTCTGGAGTGAATACCACGACGA
TTTCCGGCAGTTTCTACACATATATTCGCAAGATGTGGCGTGTTACGGTGAAAACCTGGCCTATTTCCCT
AAAGGGTTTATTGAGAATATGTTTTTCGTCTCAGCCAATCCCTGGGTGAGTTTCACCAGTTTTGATTTAA
ACGTGGCCAATATGGACAACTTCTTCGCCCCCGTTTTCACCATGGGCAAATATTATACGCAAGGCGACAA
GGTGCTGATGCCGCTGGCGATTCAGGTTCATCATGCCGTTTGTGATGGCTTCCATGTCGGCAGAATGCTT
AATGAATTACAACAGTACTGCGATGAGTGGCAGGGCGGGGCGTAATTTGATATCGAGCTCGCTTGGACTC
CTGTTGATAGATCCAGTAATGACCTCAGAACTCCATCTGGATTTGTTCAGAACGCTCGGTTGCCGCCGGG
CGTTTTTTATTGGTGAGAATCCAAGCCTCCGATCAACGTCTCATTTTCGCCAAAAGTTGGCCCAGGGCTT
CCCGGTATCAACAGGGACACCAGGATTTATTTATTCTGCGAAGTGATCTTCCGTCACAGGTATTTATTCG
GCGCAAAGTGCGTCGGGTGATGCTGCCAACTTACTGATTTAGTGTATGATGGTGTTTTTGAGGTGCTCCA
GTGGCTTCTGTTTCTATCAGCTGTCCCTCCTGTTCAGCTACTGACGGGGTGGTGCGTAACGGCAAAAGCA
CCGCCGGACATCAGCGCTAGCGGAGTGTATACTGGCTTACTATGTTGGCACTGATGAGGGTGTCAGTGAA
GTGCTTCATGTGGCAGGAGAAAAAAGGCTGCACCGGTGCGTCAGCAGAATATGTGATACAGGATATATTC
CGCTTCCTCGCTCACTGACTCGCTACGCTCGGTCGTTCGACTGCGGCGAGCGGAAATGGCTTACGAACGG
GGCGGAGATTTCCTGGAAGATGCCAGGAAGATACTTAACAGGGAAGTGAGAGGGCCGCGGCAAAGCCGTT
TTTCCATAGGCTCCGCCCCCCTGACAAGCATCACGAAATCTGACGCTCAAATCAGTGGTGGCGAAACCCG
ACAGGACTATAAAGATACCAGGCGTTTCCCCCTGGCGGCTCCCTCGTGCGCTCTCCTGTTCCTGCCTTTC
GGTTTACCGGTGTCATTCCGCTGTTATGGCCGCGTTTGTCTCATTCCACGCCTGACACTCAGTTCCGGGT
AGGCAGTTCGCTCCAAGCTGGACTGTATGCACGAACCCCCCGTTCAGTCCGACCGCTGCGCCTTATCCGG
TAACTATCGTCTTGAGTCCAACCCGGAAAGACATGCAAAAGCACCACTGGCAGCAGCCACTGGTAATTGA
TTTAGAGGAGTTAGTCTTGAAGTCATGCGCCGGTTAAGGCTAAACTGAAAGGACAAGTTTTGGTGACTGC
GCTCCTCCAAGCCAGTTACCTCGGTTCAAAGAGTTGGTAGCTCAGAGAACCTTCGAAAAACCGCCCTGCA
AGGCGGTTTTTTCGTTTTCAGAGCAAGAGATTACGCGCAGACCAAAACGATCTCAAGAAGATCATCTTAT
TAATCAGATAAAATATTTCTAGATTTCAGTGCAATTTATCTCTTCAAATGTAGCACCTGAAGTCAGCCCC
ATACGATATAAGTTGTAATTCTCATGTTTGACAGCTTATCATCGATAAGCTTCCGATGGCGCGCCGAGAG
GCTTTACACTTTATGCTTCCGGCT
